# Supplementary material for: Reciprocating RNA Polymerase batters through roadblocks
Source: Nat Commun. 2024 Apr 12;15:3193. doi: 10.1038/s41467-024-47531-x (PMC11014978; doi:10.1038/s41467-024-47531-x)
Supplement: Supplementary file 4 — Supplementary Data 1 [file 41467_2024_47531_MOESM4_ESM.txt]

LOCUS       Supplementary_Da        5849 bp    DNA        circular     21-FEB-2024
DEFINITION  synthetic circular DNA
ACCESSION   .
VERSION     .
KEYWORDS    .
SOURCE      synthetic DNA construct
  ORGANISM  synthetic DNA construct
REFERENCE   1  (bases 1 to 5849)
  AUTHORS   .
  TITLE     Direct Submission
  JOURNAL   Exported Feb 21, 2024 from SnapGene Viewer 7.1.1
            https://www.snapgene.com
COMMENT     
COMMENT     ApEinfo:methylated:1
FEATURES             Location/Qualifiers
     promoter        93..121
                     /note="E. coli promoter for tetracycline efflux protein
                     gene"
                     /locus_tag="tet promoter"
                     /label="tet promoter"
                     /ApEinfo_label="tet promoter"
                     /ApEinfo_fwdcolor="#346ee0"
                     /ApEinfo_revcolor="#346ee0"
                     /ApEinfo_graphicformat="arrow_data {{0 0.5 0 1 2 0 0 -1 0
                     -0.5} {0 .5 .1 .5 .1 -.5 0 -.5} 0} width 5 offset 0"
     CDS             169..1359
                     /codon_start=1
                     /gene="tet"
                     /product="tetracycline efflux protein"
                     /note="confers resistance to tetracycline"
                     /translation=MKSNNALIVILGTVTLDAVGIGLVMPVLPGLLRDIVHSDSIASHY
                     GVLLALYALMQFLCAPVLGALSDRFGRRPVLLASLLGATIDYAIMATTPVLWILYAGR
                     IVAGITGATGAVAGAYIADITDGEDRARHFGLMSACFGVGMVAGPVAGGLLGAISLHA
                     PFLAAAVLNGLNLLLGCFLMQESHKGERRPMPLRAFNPVSSFRWARGMTIVAALMTVF
                     FIMQLVGQVPAALWVIFGEDRFRWSATMIGLSLAVFGILHALAQAFVTGPATKRFGEK
                     QAIIAGMAADALGYVLLAFATRGWMAFPIMILLASGGIGMPALQAMLSRQVDDDHQGQ
                     LQGSLAALTSLTSIIGPLIVTAIYAASASTWNGLAWIVGAALYLVCLPALRRGAWSRA
                     TST
                     /locus_tag="TcR"
                     /label="TcR"
                     /ApEinfo_label="TcR"
                     /ApEinfo_fwdcolor="#e9d024"
                     /ApEinfo_revcolor="#e9d024"
                     /ApEinfo_graphicformat="arrow_data {{0 0.5 0 1 2 0 0 -1 0
                     -0.5} {0 .5 .1 .5 .1 -.5 0 -.5} 0} width 5 offset 0"
     primer_bind     233..252
                     /locus_tag="D-S/YY_400/103"
                     /label="D-S/YY_400/103"
                     /ApEinfo_label="D-S/YY_400/103"
                     /ApEinfo_fwdcolor="#14c0bd"
                     /ApEinfo_revcolor="#4ec02b"
                     /ApEinfo_graphicformat="arrow_data {{0 0.5 0 1 2 0 0 -1 0
                     -0.5} {0 .5 .1 .5 .1 -.5 0 -.5} 0} width 5 offset 0"
     primer_bind     2216..2235
                     /locus_tag="S/JBOIDOI_400/2086"
                     /label="S/JBOIDOI_400/2086"
                     /ApEinfo_label="S/JBOIDOI_400/2086"
                     /ApEinfo_fwdcolor="#14c0bd"
                     /ApEinfo_revcolor="#4ec02b"
                     /ApEinfo_graphicformat="arrow_data {{0 0.5 0 1 2 0 0 -1 0
                     -0.5} {0 .5 .1 .5 .1 -.5 0 -.5} 0} width 5 offset 0"
     promoter        2407..2460
                     /locus_tag="T7A1"
                     /label="T7A1"
                     /ApEinfo_label="T7A1"
                     /ApEinfo_fwdcolor="#346ee0"
                     /ApEinfo_revcolor="#346ee0"
                     /ApEinfo_graphicformat="arrow_data {{0 0.5 0 1 2 0 0 -1 0
                     -0.5} {0 .5 .1 .5 .1 -.5 0 -.5} 0} width 5 offset 0"
     attenuator      2722..2742
                     /locus_tag="lac O1"
                     /label="lac O1"
                     /ApEinfo_label="lac O1"
                     /ApEinfo_fwdcolor="#008065"
                     /ApEinfo_revcolor="#008065"
                     /ApEinfo_graphicformat="arrow_data {{0 0.5 0 1 2 0 0 -1 0
                     -0.5} {0 .5 .1 .5 .1 -.5 0 -.5} 0} width 5 offset 0"
     attenuator      3122..3142
                     /locus_tag="lac O2"
                     /label="lac O2"
                     /ApEinfo_label="lac O2"
                     /ApEinfo_fwdcolor="#13AAFE"
                     /ApEinfo_revcolor="#13AAFE"
                     /ApEinfo_graphicformat="arrow_data {{0 0.5 0 1 2 0 0 -1 0
                     -0.5} {0 .5 .1 .5 .1 -.5 0 -.5} 0} width 5 offset 0"
     terminator      3734..3786
                     /locus_tag="Lambda t1 terminator"
                     /label="Lambda t1 terminator"
                     /ApEinfo_label="Lambda t1 terminator"
                     /ApEinfo_fwdcolor="#9d1b1c"
                     /ApEinfo_revcolor="#9d1b1c"
                     /ApEinfo_graphicformat="arrow_data {{0 0.5 0 1 2 0 0 -1 0
                     -0.5} {0 .5 .1 .5 .1 -.5 0 -.5} 0} width 5 offset 0"
     rep_origin      complement(4105..4693)
                     /direction=LEFT
                     /note="high-copy-number ColE1/pMB1/pBR322/pUC origin of
                     replication"
                     /locus_tag="ori"
                     /label="ori"
                     /ApEinfo_label="ori"
                     /ApEinfo_fwdcolor="#999999"
                     /ApEinfo_revcolor="#999999"
                     /ApEinfo_graphicformat="arrow_data {{0 0.5 0 1 2 0 0 -1 0
                     -0.5} {0 .5 .1 .5 .1 -.5 0 -.5} 0} width 5 offset 0"
     primer_bind     complement(4319..4338)
                     /locus_tag="A/pUC18-nuB104/2043"
                     /label="A/pUC18-nuB104/2043"
                     /ApEinfo_label="A/pUC18-nuB104/2043"
                     /ApEinfo_fwdcolor="#14c0bd"
                     /ApEinfo_revcolor="#4ec02b"
                     /ApEinfo_graphicformat="arrow_data {{0 0.5 0 1 2 0 0 -1 0
                     -0.5} {0 .5 .1 .5 .1 -.5 0 -.5} 0} width 5 offset 0"
     CDS             complement(4864..5724)
                     /codon_start=1
                     /gene="bla"
                     /product="beta-lactamase"
                     /note="confers resistance to ampicillin, carbenicillin,
                     and related antibiotics"
                     /translation=MSIQHFRVALIPFFAAFCLPVFAHPETLVKVKDAEDQLGARVGYI
                     ELDLNSGKILESFRPEERFPMMSTFKVLLCGAVLSRVDAGQEQLGRRIHYSQNDLVEY
                     SPVTEKHLTDGMTVRELCSAAITMSDNTAANLLLTTIGGPKELTAFLHNMGDHVTRLD
                     RWEPELNEAIPNDERDTTMPAAMATTLRKLLTGELLTLASRQQLIDWMEADKVAGPLL
                     RSALPAGWFIADKSGAGERGSRGIIAALGPDGKPSRIVVIYTTGSQATMDERNRQIAE
                     IGASLIKHW
                     /locus_tag="AmpR"
                     /label="AmpR"
                     /ApEinfo_label="AmpR"
                     /ApEinfo_fwdcolor="#e9d024"
                     /ApEinfo_revcolor="#e9d024"
                     /ApEinfo_graphicformat="arrow_data {{0 0.5 0 1 2 0 0 -1 0
                     -0.5} {0 .5 .1 .5 .1 -.5 0 -.5} 0} width 5 offset 0"
     primer_bind     complement(5227..5243)
                     /locus_tag="D/A_JBOIDOI/5096"
                     /label="D/A_JBOIDOI/5096"
                     /ApEinfo_label="D/A_JBOIDOI/5096"
                     /ApEinfo_fwdcolor="#14c0bd"
                     /ApEinfo_revcolor="#4ec02b"
                     /ApEinfo_graphicformat="arrow_data {{0 0.5 0 1 2 0 0 -1 0
                     -0.5} {0 .5 .1 .5 .1 -.5 0 -.5} 0} width 5 offset 0"
     promoter        complement(5725..5829)
                     /gene="bla"
                     /locus_tag="AmpR promoter"
                     /label="AmpR promoter"
                     /ApEinfo_label="AmpR promoter"
                     /ApEinfo_fwdcolor="#346ee0"
                     /ApEinfo_revcolor="#346ee0"
                     /ApEinfo_graphicformat="arrow_data {{0 0.5 0 1 2 0 0 -1 0
                     -0.5} {0 .5 .1 .5 .1 -.5 0 -.5} 0} width 5 offset 0"
ORIGIN
        1 cacctgacgt ctaagaaacc attattatca tgacattaac ctataaaaat aggcgtatca
       61 cgaggccctt tcgtcttcaa gaattctcat gtttgacagc ttatcatcga taagctttaa
      121 tgcggtagtt tatcacagtt aaattgctaa cgcagtcagg caccgtgtat gaaatctaac
      181 aatgcgctca tcgtcatcct cggcaccgtc accctggatg ctgtaggcat aggcttggtt
      241 atgccggtac tgccgggcct cttgcgggat atcgtccatt ccgacagcat cgccagtcac
      301 tatggcgtgc tgctagcgct atatgcgttg atgcaatttc tatgcgcacc cgttctcgga
      361 gcactgtccg accgctttgg ccgccgccca gtcctgctcg cttcgctact tggagccact
      421 atcgactacg cgatcatggc gaccacaccc gtcctgtgga tcctctacgc cggacgcatc
      481 gtggccggca tcaccggcgc cacaggtgcg gttgctggcg cctatatcgc cgacatcacc
      541 gatggggaag atcgggctcg ccacttcggg ctcatgagcg cttgtttcgg cgtgggtatg
      601 gtggcaggcc ccgtggccgg gggactgttg ggcgccatct ccttgcatgc accattcctt
      661 gcggcggcgg tgctcaacgg cctcaaccta ctactgggct gcttcctaat gcaggagtcg
      721 cataagggag agcgtcgacc gatgcccttg agagccttca acccagtcag ctccttccgg
      781 tgggcgcggg gcatgactat cgtcgccgca cttatgactg tcttctttat catgcaactc
      841 gtaggacagg tgccggcagc gctctgggtc attttcggcg aggaccgctt tcgctggagc
      901 gcgacgatga tcggcctgtc gcttgcggta ttcggaatct tgcacgccct cgctcaagcc
      961 ttcgtcactg gtcccgccac caaacgtttc ggcgagaagc aggccattat cgccggcatg
     1021 gcggccgacg cgctgggcta cgtcttgctg gcgttcgcga cgcgaggctg gatggccttc
     1081 cccattatga ttcttctcgc ttccggcggc atcgggatgc ccgcgttgca ggccatgctg
     1141 tccaggcagg tagatgacga ccatcaggga cagcttcaag gatcgctcgc ggctcttacc
     1201 agcctaactt cgatcattgg accgctgatc gtcacggcga tttatgccgc ctcggcgagc
     1261 acatggaacg ggttggcatg gattgtaggc gccgccctat accttgtctg cctccccgcg
     1321 ttgcgtcgcg gtgcatggag ccgggccacc tcgacctgaa tggaagccgg cggcacctcg
     1381 ctaacggatt caccactcca agaattggag ccaatcaatt cttgcggaga actgtgaatg
     1441 cgcaaaccaa cccttggcag aacatatcca tcgcgtccgc catctccagc agccgcacgc
     1501 ggcgcatctc gggcagcgtt gggtcctggc cacgggtgcg catgatcgtg ctcctgtcgt
     1561 tgaggacccg gctaggctgg cggggttgcc ttactggtta gcagaatgaa tcaccgatac
     1621 gcgagcgaac gtgaagcgac tgctgctgca aaacgtctgc gacctgagca acaacatgaa
     1681 tggtcttcgg tttccgtgtt tcgtaaagtc tggaaacgcg gaagtcagcg ccctgcacca
     1741 ttatgttccg gatctgcatc gcaggatgct gctggctacc ctgtggaaca cctacatctg
     1801 tattaacgaa gcgctggcat tgaccctgag tgatttttct ctggtcccgc cgcatccata
     1861 ccgccagttg tttaccctca caacgttcca gtaaccgggc atgttcatca tcagtaaccc
     1921 gtatcgtgag catcctctct cgtttcatcg gtatcattac ccccatgaac agaaatcccc
     1981 cttacacgga ggcatcagtg accaaacagg aaaaaaccgc ccttaacatg gcccgcttta
     2041 tcagaagcca gacattaacg cttctggaga aactcaacga gctggacgcg gatgaacagg
     2101 cagacatctg tgaatcgctt cacgaccacg ctgatgagct ttaccgcagc tgcctcgcgc
     2161 gtttcggtga tgacggtgaa aacctctgac acatgcagct cccggagacg gtcacagctt
     2221 gtctgtaagc ggatgccggg agcagacaag cccgtcaggg cgcgtcagcg ggtgttggca
     2281 ggtgtcgggg cgcagccatg acccagtcac cccatggtgc agtatgaagg cggcggagcc
     2341 gacaccacgg ccaccgatat tatttgcccg atgtacgcgc gcgtggatga acaccagccc
     2401 ttcccggctt tatcaaaaag agtattgact taaagtctaa cctataggat acttacagcg
     2461 atggagaggt gtagtggtaa ccagaagata agatggcttt cgctacctgg agagacgcgc
     2521 ccgctgatcc tttgcgaata cgcccacgcg atgggtaaca gtcttggcgg tttcgctaaa
     2581 tactggcagg cgtttcgtca gtatccccgt ttacagggcg gcttcgtctg ggactgggtg
     2641 gatcagtcgc tgattaaata tgatgaaaac ggcaacccgt ggtaccggct tacggcggtg
     2701 attttggcga tacgccgaac gaattgtgag cggataacaa ttatcgccag ttctgtatga
     2761 acggtctggt ctttgccgac cgcacgccgc atccagcgct gacggaagca aaacaccagc
     2821 agcagttttt ccagttccgt ttatccgggc aaaccatcga agtgaccagc gaatacctgt
     2881 tccgtcatag cgataacgag ctcctgcact ggatggtggc gctggatggt aagccgctgg
     2941 caagcggtga agtgcctctg gatgtcgctc cacaaggtaa acagttgatt gaactgcctg
     3001 aactaccgca gccggagagc gccgggcaac tctggctcac agtacgcgta gtgcaaccga
     3061 acgcgaccgc atggtcagaa gccgggcaca tcagcgcctg gcagcagtag cgtctggcgg
     3121 aaaatgtgag cgagtaacaa ccaaacctca gtgtgacgct ccccgccgcg tcccacgcca
     3181 tcccgcatct gaccaccagc gaaatggatt tttgcactcg agctgggtaa taagcgttgg
     3241 caatttaacc gccagtcagg ctttctttca cagatgtgga ttggcgataa aaaacaactg
     3301 ctgacgccgc tgcgcgatca gttcacccgt gcaccgctgg ataacgacat tggcgtaagt
     3361 gaagcgaccc gcattgaccc taacgcctgg gtcgaacgct ggaaggcggc gggccattac
     3421 caggccgaag cagcgttgtt gcagtgcacg gcagatacac ttgctgatgc ggtgctgatt
     3481 acgaccgctc acgcgtggca gcatcagggg aaaaccttat ttatcagccg gaaaacctac
     3541 cggattgatg gtagtggtca aatggcgatt accgttgatg ttgaagtggc gagcgataca
     3601 ccgcatccgg cgcggattgg cctgaactgc cagctggcgc aggtagcaga gcgggtaaac
     3661 tggctcggat tagcggccgc aagaaaacta tcccgaccgc cttactgccg cctgttttga
     3721 ccgctgggat ctgctgtaac agagcattag cgcaaggtga tttttgtctt cttgcgctaa
     3781 ttttttccat tgtctagagt agcgatagcg gagtgtatac tggcttaact atgcggcatc
     3841 agagcagatt gtactgagag tgcaccatat gcggtgtgaa ataccgcaca gatgcgtaag
     3901 gagaaaatac cgcatcaggc gctcttccgc ttcctcgctc actgactcgc tgcgctcggt
     3961 cgttcggctg cggcgagcgg tatcagctca ctcaaaggcg gtaatacggt tatccacaga
     4021 atcaggggat aacgcaggaa agaacatgtg agcaaaaggc cagcaaaagg ccaggaaccg
     4081 taaaaaggcc gcgttgctgg cgtttttcca taggctccgc ccccctgacg agcatcacaa
     4141 aaatcgacgc tcaagtcaga ggtggcgaaa cccgacagga ctataaagat accaggcgtt
     4201 tccccctgga agctccctcg tgcgctctcc tgttccgacc ctgccgctta ccggatacct
     4261 gtccgccttt ctcccttcgg gaagcgtggc gctttctcat agctcacgct gtaggtatct
     4321 cagttcggtg taggtcgttc gctccaagct gggctgtgtg cacgaacccc ccgttcagcc
     4381 cgaccgctgc gccttatccg gtaactatcg tcttgagtcc aacccggtaa gacacgactt
     4441 atcgccactg gcagcagcca ctggtaacag gattagcaga gcgaggtatg taggcggtgc
     4501 tacagagttc ttgaagtggt ggcctaacta cggctacact agaaggacag tatttggtat
     4561 ctgcgctctg ctgaagccag ttaccttcgg aaaaagagtt ggtagctctt gatccggcaa
     4621 acaaaccacc gctggtagcg gtggtttttt tgtttgcaag cagcagatta cgcgcagaaa
     4681 aaaaggatct caagaagatc ctttgatctt ttctacgggg tctgacgctc agtggaacga
     4741 aaactcacgt taagggattt tggtcatgag attatcaaaa aggatcttca cctagatcct
     4801 tttaaattaa aaatgaagtt ttaaatcaat ctaaagtata tatgagtaaa cttggtctga
     4861 cagttaccaa tgcttaatca gtgaggcacc tatctcagcg atctgtctat ttcgttcatc
     4921 catagttgcc tgactccccg tcgtgtagat aactacgata cgggagggct taccatctgg
     4981 ccccagtgct gcaatgatac cgcgagaccc acgctcaccg gctccagatt tatcagcaat
     5041 aaaccagcca gccggaaggg ccgagcgcag aagtggtcct gcaactttat ccgcctccat
     5101 ccagtctatt aattgttgcc gggaagctag agtaagtagt tcgccagtta atagtttgcg
     5161 caacgttgtt gccattgctg caggcatcgt ggtgtcacgc tcgtcgtttg gtatggcttc
     5221 attcagctcc ggttcccaac gatcaaggcg agttacatga tcccccatgt tgtgcaaaaa
     5281 agcggttagc tccttcggtc ctccgatcgt tgtcagaagt aagttggccg cagtgttatc
     5341 actcatggtt atggcagcac tgcataattc tcttactgtc atgccatccg taagatgctt
     5401 ttctgtgact ggtgagtact caaccaagtc attctgagaa tagtgtatgc ggcgaccgag
     5461 ttgctcttgc ccggcgtcaa cacgggataa taccgcgcca catagcagaa ctttaaaagt
     5521 gctcatcatt ggaaaacgtt cttcggggcg aaaactctca aggatcttac cgctgttgag
     5581 atccagttcg atgtaaccca ctcgtgcacc caactgatct tcagcatctt ttactttcac
     5641 cagcgtttct gggtgagcaa aaacaggaag gcaaaatgcc gcaaaaaagg gaataagggc
     5701 gacacggaaa tgttgaatac tcatactctt cctttttcaa tattattgaa gcatttatca
     5761 gggttattgt ctcatgagcg gatacatatt tgaatgtatt tagaaaaata aacaaatagg
     5821 ggttccgcgc acatttcccc gaaaagtgc   
//
