# Supplementary material for: Reciprocating RNA Polymerase batters through roadblocks
Source: Nat Commun. 2024 Apr 12;15:3193. doi: 10.1038/s41467-024-47531-x (PMC11014978; doi:10.1038/s41467-024-47531-x)
Supplement: Supplementary file 5 — Supplementary Data 2 [file 41467_2024_47531_MOESM5_ESM.txt]

LOCUS       Supplementary_Da        5848 bp DNA     circular SYN 19-FEB-2024
DEFINITION  synthetic circular DNA
ACCESSION   .
VERSION     .
KEYWORDS    .
SOURCE      synthetic DNA construct
  ORGANISM  synthetic DNA construct
REFERENCE   1  (bases 1 to 5848)
  AUTHORS   .
  TITLE     Direct Submission
  JOURNAL   Exported Feb 21, 2024 from SnapGene Viewer 7.1.1
            https://www.snapgene.com
FEATURES             Location/Qualifiers
     source          1..5848
                     /mol_type="other DNA"
                     /organism="synthetic DNA construct"
     promoter        join(93..98,99..115,116..121)
                     /label=tet promoter
                     /note="E. coli promoter for tetracycline efflux protein 
                     gene"
     CDS             169..1359
                     /codon_start=1
                     /gene="tet"
                     /product="tetracycline efflux protein"
                     /label=TcR
                     /note="confers resistance to tetracycline"
                     /translation="MKSNNALIVILGTVTLDAVGIGLVMPVLPGLLRDIVHSDSIASHY
                     GVLLALYALMQFLCAPVLGALSDRFGRRPVLLASLLGATIDYAIMATTPVLWILYAGRI
                     VAGITGATGAVAGAYIADITDGEDRARHFGLMSACFGVGMVAGPVAGGLLGAISLHAPF
                     LAAAVLNGLNLLLGCFLMQESHKGERRPMPLRAFNPVSSFRWARGMTIVAALMTVFFIM
                     QLVGQVPAALWVIFGEDRFRWSATMIGLSLAVFGILHALAQAFVTGPATKRFGEKQAII
                     AGMAADALGYVLLAFATRGWMAFPIMILLASGGIGMPALQAMLSRQVDDDHQGQLQGSL
                     AALTSLTSIIGPLIVTAIYAASASTWNGLAWIVGAALYLVCLPALRRGAWSRATST"
     primer_bind     233..252
                     /locus_tag="D-S/YY_400/103"
                     /PCR_conditions="primer sequence:GCTTGGTTATGCCGGTACTG"
                     /label=D-S/YY_400/103
     primer_bind     2216..2235
                     /locus_tag="S/JBOIDOI_400/2086"
                     /PCR_conditions="primer sequence:AGCTTGTCTGTAAGCGGATG"
                     /label=S/JBOIDOI_400/2086
     promoter        2407..2460
                     /locus_tag="T7A1"
                     /label=T7A1
     protein_bind    3121..3141
                     /locus_tag="lac O1"
                     /label=lac O1
     regulatory      3733..3785
                     /locus_tag="Lambda t1 terminator"
                     /label=Lambda t1 terminator
                     /regulatory_class="terminator"
     rep_origin      complement(4104..4692)
                     /direction=LEFT
                     /label=ori
                     /note="high-copy-number ColE1/pMB1/pBR322/pUC origin of 
                     replication"
     primer_bind     complement(4318..4337)
                     /locus_tag="A/pUC18-nuB104/2043"
                     /PCR_conditions="primer sequence:ACGACCTACACCGAACTGAG"
                     /label=A/pUC18-nuB104/2043
     CDS             complement(join(4863..5654,5655..5723))
                     /codon_start=1
                     /gene="bla"
                     /product="beta-lactamase"
                     /label=AmpR
                     /note="confers resistance to ampicillin, carbenicillin, and
                     related antibiotics"
                     /translation="MSIQHFRVALIPFFAAFCLPVFAHPETLVKVKDAEDQLGARVGYI
                     ELDLNSGKILESFRPEERFPMMSTFKVLLCGAVLSRVDAGQEQLGRRIHYSQNDLVEYS
                     PVTEKHLTDGMTVRELCSAAITMSDNTAANLLLTTIGGPKELTAFLHNMGDHVTRLDRW
                     EPELNEAIPNDERDTTMPAAMATTLRKLLTGELLTLASRQQLIDWMEADKVAGPLLRSA
                     LPAGWFIADKSGAGERGSRGIIAALGPDGKPSRIVVIYTTGSQATMDERNRQIAEIGAS
                     LIKHW"
     primer_bind     complement(5226..5242)
                     /locus_tag="D/A_JBOIDOI/5096"
                     /PCR_conditions="primer sequence:ATCGTTGGGAACCGGAG"
                     /label=D/A_JBOIDOI/5096
     promoter        complement(5724..5828)
                     /gene="bla"
                     /label=AmpR promoter
ORIGIN
        1 cacctgacgt ctaagaaacc attattatca tgacattaac ctataaaaat aggcgtatca
       61 cgaggccctt tcgtcttcaa gaattctcat gtttgacagc ttatcatcga taagctttaa
      121 tgcggtagtt tatcacagtt aaattgctaa cgcagtcagg caccgtgtat gaaatctaac
      181 aatgcgctca tcgtcatcct cggcaccgtc accctggatg ctgtaggcat aggcttggtt
      241 atgccggtac tgccgggcct cttgcgggat atcgtccatt ccgacagcat cgccagtcac
      301 tatggcgtgc tgctagcgct atatgcgttg atgcaatttc tatgcgcacc cgttctcgga
      361 gcactgtccg accgctttgg ccgccgccca gtcctgctcg cttcgctact tggagccact
      421 atcgactacg cgatcatggc gaccacaccc gtcctgtgga tcctctacgc cggacgcatc
      481 gtggccggca tcaccggcgc cacaggtgcg gttgctggcg cctatatcgc cgacatcacc
      541 gatggggaag atcgggctcg ccacttcggg ctcatgagcg cttgtttcgg cgtgggtatg
      601 gtggcaggcc ccgtggccgg gggactgttg ggcgccatct ccttgcatgc accattcctt
      661 gcggcggcgg tgctcaacgg cctcaaccta ctactgggct gcttcctaat gcaggagtcg
      721 cataagggag agcgtcgacc gatgcccttg agagccttca acccagtcag ctccttccgg
      781 tgggcgcggg gcatgactat cgtcgccgca cttatgactg tcttctttat catgcaactc
      841 gtaggacagg tgccggcagc gctctgggtc attttcggcg aggaccgctt tcgctggagc
      901 gcgacgatga tcggcctgtc gcttgcggta ttcggaatct tgcacgccct cgctcaagcc
      961 ttcgtcactg gtcccgccac caaacgtttc ggcgagaagc aggccattat cgccggcatg
     1021 gcggccgacg cgctgggcta cgtcttgctg gcgttcgcga cgcgaggctg gatggccttc
     1081 cccattatga ttcttctcgc ttccggcggc atcgggatgc ccgcgttgca ggccatgctg
     1141 tccaggcagg tagatgacga ccatcaggga cagcttcaag gatcgctcgc ggctcttacc
     1201 agcctaactt cgatcattgg accgctgatc gtcacggcga tttatgccgc ctcggcgagc
     1261 acatggaacg ggttggcatg gattgtaggc gccgccctat accttgtctg cctccccgcg
     1321 ttgcgtcgcg gtgcatggag ccgggccacc tcgacctgaa tggaagccgg cggcacctcg
     1381 ctaacggatt caccactcca agaattggag ccaatcaatt cttgcggaga actgtgaatg
     1441 cgcaaaccaa cccttggcag aacatatcca tcgcgtccgc catctccagc agccgcacgc
     1501 ggcgcatctc gggcagcgtt gggtcctggc cacgggtgcg catgatcgtg ctcctgtcgt
     1561 tgaggacccg gctaggctgg cggggttgcc ttactggtta gcagaatgaa tcaccgatac
     1621 gcgagcgaac gtgaagcgac tgctgctgca aaacgtctgc gacctgagca acaacatgaa
     1681 tggtcttcgg tttccgtgtt tcgtaaagtc tggaaacgcg gaagtcagcg ccctgcacca
     1741 ttatgttccg gatctgcatc gcaggatgct gctggctacc ctgtggaaca cctacatctg
     1801 tattaacgaa gcgctggcat tgaccctgag tgatttttct ctggtcccgc cgcatccata
     1861 ccgccagttg tttaccctca caacgttcca gtaaccgggc atgttcatca tcagtaaccc
     1921 gtatcgtgag catcctctct cgtttcatcg gtatcattac ccccatgaac agaaatcccc
     1981 cttacacgga ggcatcagtg accaaacagg aaaaaaccgc ccttaacatg gcccgcttta
     2041 tcagaagcca gacattaacg cttctggaga aactcaacga gctggacgcg gatgaacagg
     2101 cagacatctg tgaatcgctt cacgaccacg ctgatgagct ttaccgcagc tgcctcgcgc
     2161 gtttcggtga tgacggtgaa aacctctgac acatgcagct cccggagacg gtcacagctt
     2221 gtctgtaagc ggatgccggg agcagacaag cccgtcaggg cgcgtcagcg ggtgttggca
     2281 ggtgtcgggg cgcagccatg acccagtcac cccatggtgc agtatgaagg cggcggagcc
     2341 gacaccacgg ccaccgatat tatttgcccg atgtacgcgc gcgtggatga agaccagccc
     2401 ttcccggctt tatcaaaaag agtattgact taaagtctaa cctataggat acttacagcg
     2461 atggagaggt gtagtggtaa ccagaagata atatggcttt cgctacctgg agagacgcgc
     2521 ccgctgatcc tttgcgaata cgcccacgcg atgggtaaca gtcttggcgg tttcgctaaa
     2581 tactggcagg cgtttcgtca gtatccccgt ttacagggcg gcttcgtctg ggactgggtg
     2641 gatcagtcgc tgattaaata tgatgaaaac ggcaacccgt ggtaccggct tacggcggtg
     2701 atttttgcga tacgccgaac gtcgatcgag ctcaacgcaa ttatcgccag ttctgtatga
     2761 acggtctggt ctttgccgac cgcacgtcgc atccagcgct gacggaagca aaacaccagc
     2821 agcagttttt cagttccgtt tatccgggca aaccatcgaa gtgaccagcg aatacctgtt
     2881 ccgtcatagc gataacgagc tcctgcactg gatggtggcg ctggatggta agccgctggc
     2941 aagcggtgaa gtgcctctgg atgtcgctcc acaaggtaaa cagttgattg aactgtctga
     3001 actaccgcag ccggagagcg ccgggcaact ctggctcaca gtacgcgtag tgcaaccgaa
     3061 cgcgaccgca tggtcagaac tagatgtaca gaagtcagat tagcagtagc gtctggcgga
     3121 aattgtgagc ggataacaat taaacctcag tgtgacgctc cccgccgcgt cccacgccat
     3181 cccgcatctg accaccagcg aaatggattt ttgcactcga gctgggtaat aagcgttggc
     3241 cccgacaact ccatctgctt cttccgtgcg agatgtggat tggcgataaa aaacaactgc
     3301 tgacgccgct gcgcgatcag ttcacccgtg caccgctgga taacgacatt ggcgtaagtg
     3361 aagcgacccg cattgaccct aacgcctggg tcgaacactg gaaggcggcg ggccattacc
     3421 aggccgaagc agcgcgccgc ttgcgatttc gaccaacagc tgctgatgcg gtgctgatta
     3481 cgaccgctca cgcgtggcag catcagggga aaaccttatt tatcagccgg aagcaccgtg
     3541 taacttccag gacatctatg atggcgatta ccgttgatgt tgaagtggcg agcgatacac
     3601 cgcatccggc gcggatttct gaaaagatgt cgtgctactc catactcggg gtcctgtatg
     3661 ggctcggatt agcggccgca agaaaactat cccgaccgcc ttactgccgc ctgttttgac
     3721 cgctgggatc tgctgtaaca gagcattagc gcaaggtgat ttttgtcttc ttgcgctaat
     3781 tttttccact ggatctacag aagcgcgatt gtcgggcaca ggcttaacta tgcggcatca
     3841 gagcagacag agtacgacga tttgcgatgg aacttggaga taccgcacag atgcgtaagg
     3901 agaaaatacc gcatcaggcg ctcttccgct tcctcgctca ctgactcgct gcgctcggtc
     3961 gttcggctgc ggcgagcggt atcagctcac tcaaaggcgg taatacggtt atccacagaa
     4021 tcaggggata acgcaggaaa gaacatgtga gcaaaaggcc agcaaaaggc caggaaccgt
     4081 aaaaaggccg cgttgctggc gtttttccat aggctccgcc cccctgacga gcatcacaaa
     4141 aatcgacgct caagtcagag gtggcgaaac ccgacaggac tataaagata ccaggcgttt
     4201 ccccctggaa gctccctcgt gcgctctcct gttccgaccc tgccgcttac cggatacctg
     4261 tccgcctttc tcccttcggg aagcgtggcg ctttctcata gctcacgctg taggtatctc
     4321 agttcggtgt aggtcgttcg ctccaagctg ggctgtgtgc acgaaccccc cgttcagccc
     4381 gaccgctgcg ccttatccgg taactatcgt cttgagtcca acccggtaag acacgactta
     4441 tcgccactgg cagcagccac tggtaacagg attagcagag cgaggtatgt aggcggtgct
     4501 acagagttct tgaagtggtg gcctaactac ggctacacta gaaggacagt atttggtatc
     4561 tgcgctctgc tgaagccagt taccttcgga aaaagagttg gtagctcttg atccggcaaa
     4621 caaaccaccg ctggtagcgg tggttttttt gtttgcaagc agcagattac gcgcagaaaa
     4681 aaaggatctc aagaagatcc tttgatcttt tctacggggt ctgacgctca gtggaacgaa
     4741 aactcacgtt aagggatttt ggtcatgaga ttatcaaaaa ggatcttcac ctagatcctt
     4801 ttaaattaaa aatgaagttt taaatcaatc taaagtatat atgagtaaac ttggtctgac
     4861 agttaccaat gcttaatcag tgaggcacct atctcagcga tctgtctatt tcgttcatcc
     4921 atagttgcct gactccccgt cgtgtagata actacgatac gggagggctt accatctggc
     4981 cccagtgctg caatgatacc gcgagaccca cgctcaccgg ctccagattt atcagcaata
     5041 aaccagccag ccggaagggc cgagcgcaga agtggtcctg caactttatc cgcctccatc
     5101 cagtctatta attgttgccg ggaagctaga gtaagtagtt cgccagttaa tagtttgcgc
     5161 aacgttgttg ccattgctgc aggcatcgtg gtgtcacgct cgtcgtttgg tatggcttca
     5221 ttcagctccg gttcccaacg atcaaggcga gttacatgat cccccatgtt gtgcaaaaaa
     5281 gcggttagct ccttcggtcc tccgatcgtt gtcagaagta agttggccgc agtgttatca
     5341 ctcatggtta tggcagcact gcataattct cttactgtca tgccatccgt aagatgcttt
     5401 tctgtgactg gtgagtactc aaccaagtca ttctgagaat agtgtatgcg gcgaccgagt
     5461 tgctcttgcc cggcgtcaac acgggataat accgcgccac atagcagaac tttaaaagtg
     5521 ctcatcattg gaaaacgttc ttcggggcga aaactctcaa ggatcttacc gctgttgaga
     5581 tccagttcga tgtaacccac tcgtgcaccc aactgatctt cagcatcttt tactttcacc
     5641 agcgtttctg ggtgagcaaa aacaggaagg caaaatgccg caaaaaaggg aataagggcg
     5701 acacggaaat gttgaatact catactcttc ctttttcaat attattgaag catttatcag
     5761 ggttattgtc tcatgagcgg atacatattt gaatgtattt agaaaaataa acaaataggg
     5821 gttccgcgca catttccccg aaaagtgc
//
