# Supplementary material for: Reciprocating RNA Polymerase batters through roadblocks
Source: Nat Commun. 2024 Apr 12;15:3193. doi: 10.1038/s41467-024-47531-x (PMC11014978; doi:10.1038/s41467-024-47531-x)
Supplement: Supplementary file 6 — Supplementary Data 3 [file 41467_2024_47531_MOESM6_ESM.txt]

LOCUS       Supplementary_Da        5847 bp    DNA        circular     21-FEB-2024
DEFINITION  synthetic circular DNA
ACCESSION   .
VERSION     .
KEYWORDS    .
SOURCE      synthetic DNA construct
  ORGANISM  synthetic DNA construct
REFERENCE   1  (bases 1 to 5847)
  AUTHORS   .
  TITLE     Direct Submission
  JOURNAL   Exported Feb 21, 2024 from SnapGene Viewer 7.1.1
            https://www.snapgene.com
COMMENT     
COMMENT     ApEinfo:methylated:1
FEATURES             Location/Qualifiers
     promoter        93..121
                     /note="E. coli promoter for tetracycline efflux protein
                     gene"
                     /locus_tag="tet promoter"
                     /label="tet promoter"
                     /ApEinfo_label="tet promoter"
                     /ApEinfo_fwdcolor="#346ee0"
                     /ApEinfo_revcolor="#346ee0"
                     /ApEinfo_graphicformat="arrow_data {{0 0.5 0 1 2 0 0 -1 0
                     -0.5} {0 .5 .1 .5 .1 -.5 0 -.5} 0} width 5 offset 0"
     CDS             169..1359
                     /codon_start=1
                     /gene="tet"
                     /product="tetracycline efflux protein"
                     /note="confers resistance to tetracycline"
                     /translation=MKSNNALIVILGTVTLDAVGIGLVMPVLPGLLRDIVHSDSIASHY
                     GVLLALYALMQFLCAPVLGALSDRFGRRPVLLASLLGATIDYAIMATTPVLWILYAGR
                     IVAGITGATGAVAGAYIADITDGEDRARHFGLMSACFGVGMVAGPVAGGLLGAISLHA
                     PFLAAAVLNGLNLLLGCFLMQESHKGERRPMPLRAFNPVSSFRWARGMTIVAALMTVF
                     FIMQLVGQVPAALWVIFGEDRFRWSATMIGLSLAVFGILHALAQAFVTGPATKRFGEK
                     QAIIAGMAADALGYVLLAFATRGWMAFPIMILLASGGIGMPALQAMLSRQVDDDHQGQ
                     LQGSLAALTSLTSIIGPLIVTAIYAASASTWNGLAWIVGAALYLVCLPALRRGAWSRA
                     TST
                     /locus_tag="TcR"
                     /label="TcR"
                     /ApEinfo_label="TcR"
                     /ApEinfo_fwdcolor="#e9d024"
                     /ApEinfo_revcolor="#e9d024"
                     /ApEinfo_graphicformat="arrow_data {{0 0.5 0 1 2 0 0 -1 0
                     -0.5} {0 .5 .1 .5 .1 -.5 0 -.5} 0} width 5 offset 0"
     primer_bind     233..252
                     /PCR_conditions="primer sequence:GCTTGGTTATGCCGGTACTG"
                     /locus_tag="D-S/YY_400/103"
                     /label="D-S/YY_400/103"
                     /ApEinfo_label="D-S/YY_400/103"
                     /ApEinfo_fwdcolor="#14c0bd"
                     /ApEinfo_revcolor="#4ec02b"
                     /ApEinfo_graphicformat="arrow_data {{0 0.5 0 1 2 0 0 -1 0
                     -0.5} {0 .5 .1 .5 .1 -.5 0 -.5} 0} width 5 offset 0"
     primer_bind     2216..2235
                     /locus_tag="S/JBOIDO1_400/2086"
                     /label="S/JBOIDO1_400/2086"
                     /ApEinfo_label="S/JBOIDO1_400/2086"
                     /ApEinfo_fwdcolor="#14c0bd"
                     /ApEinfo_revcolor="#4ec02b"
                     /ApEinfo_graphicformat="arrow_data {{0 0.5 0 1 2 0 0 -1 0
                     -0.5} {0 .5 .1 .5 .1 -.5 0 -.5} 0} width 5 offset 0"
     promoter        2407..2460
                     /locus_tag="T7A1"
                     /label="T7A1"
                     /ApEinfo_label="T7A1"
                     /ApEinfo_fwdcolor="#346ee0"
                     /ApEinfo_revcolor="#346ee0"
                     /ApEinfo_graphicformat="arrow_data {{0 0.5 0 1 2 0 0 -1 0
                     -0.5} {0 .5 .1 .5 .1 -.5 0 -.5} 0} width 5 offset 0"
     protein_bind    3121..3140
                     /locus_tag="lac Os"
                     /label="lac Os"
                     /ApEinfo_label="lac Os"
                     /ApEinfo_fwdcolor="#00D95A"
                     /ApEinfo_revcolor="#00D95A"
                     /ApEinfo_graphicformat="arrow_data {{0 0.5 0 1 2 0 0 -1 0
                     -0.5} {0 .5 .1 .5 .1 -.5 0 -.5} 0} width 5 offset 0"
     terminator      3732..3784
                     /locus_tag="Lambda t1 terminator"
                     /label="Lambda t1 terminator"
                     /ApEinfo_label="Lambda t1 terminator"
                     /ApEinfo_fwdcolor="#9d1b1c"
                     /ApEinfo_revcolor="#9d1b1c"
                     /ApEinfo_graphicformat="arrow_data {{0 0.5 0 1 2 0 0 -1 0
                     -0.5} {0 .5 .1 .5 .1 -.5 0 -.5} 0} width 5 offset 0"
     rep_origin      complement(4103..4691)
                     /direction=LEFT
                     /note="high-copy-number ColE1/pMB1/pBR322/pUC origin of
                     replication"
                     /locus_tag="ori"
                     /label="ori"
                     /ApEinfo_label="ori"
                     /ApEinfo_fwdcolor="#999999"
                     /ApEinfo_revcolor="#999999"
                     /ApEinfo_graphicformat="arrow_data {{0 0.5 0 1 2 0 0 -1 0
                     -0.5} {0 .5 .1 .5 .1 -.5 0 -.5} 0} width 5 offset 0"
     primer_bind     complement(4317..4336)
                     /PCR_conditions="primer sequence:ACGACCTACACCGAACTGAG"
                     /locus_tag="A/pUC18-nuB104/2043"
                     /label="A/pUC18-nuB104/2043"
                     /ApEinfo_label="A/pUC18-nuB104/2043"
                     /ApEinfo_fwdcolor="#14c0bd"
                     /ApEinfo_revcolor="#4ec02b"
                     /ApEinfo_graphicformat="arrow_data {{0 0.5 0 1 2 0 0 -1 0
                     -0.5} {0 .5 .1 .5 .1 -.5 0 -.5} 0} width 5 offset 0"
     CDS             complement(4862..5722)
                     /codon_start=1
                     /gene="bla"
                     /product="beta-lactamase"
                     /note="confers resistance to ampicillin, carbenicillin,
                     and related antibiotics"
                     /translation=MSIQHFRVALIPFFAAFCLPVFAHPETLVKVKDAEDQLGARVGYI
                     ELDLNSGKILESFRPEERFPMMSTFKVLLCGAVLSRVDAGQEQLGRRIHYSQNDLVEY
                     SPVTEKHLTDGMTVRELCSAAITMSDNTAANLLLTTIGGPKELTAFLHNMGDHVTRLD
                     RWEPELNEAIPNDERDTTMPAAMATTLRKLLTGELLTLASRQQLIDWMEADKVAGPLL
                     RSALPAGWFIADKSGAGERGSRGIIAALGPDGKPSRIVVIYTTGSQATMDERNRQIAE
                     IGASLIKHW
                     /locus_tag="AmpR"
                     /label="AmpR"
                     /ApEinfo_label="AmpR"
                     /ApEinfo_fwdcolor="#e9d024"
                     /ApEinfo_revcolor="#e9d024"
                     /ApEinfo_graphicformat="arrow_data {{0 0.5 0 1 2 0 0 -1 0
                     -0.5} {0 .5 .1 .5 .1 -.5 0 -.5} 0} width 5 offset 0"
     primer_bind     complement(5225..5241)
                     /PCR_conditions="primer sequence:ATCGTTGGGAACCGGAG"
                     /locus_tag="D/A_JBOIDOI/5096"
                     /label="D/A_JBOIDOI/5096"
                     /ApEinfo_label="D/A_JBOIDOI/5096"
                     /ApEinfo_fwdcolor="#14c0bd"
                     /ApEinfo_revcolor="#4ec02b"
                     /ApEinfo_graphicformat="arrow_data {{0 0.5 0 1 2 0 0 -1 0
                     -0.5} {0 .5 .1 .5 .1 -.5 0 -.5} 0} width 5 offset 0"
     promoter        complement(5723..5827)
                     /gene="bla"
                     /locus_tag="AmpR promoter"
                     /label="AmpR promoter"
                     /ApEinfo_label="AmpR promoter"
                     /ApEinfo_fwdcolor="#346ee0"
                     /ApEinfo_revcolor="#346ee0"
                     /ApEinfo_graphicformat="arrow_data {{0 0.5 0 1 2 0 0 -1 0
                     -0.5} {0 .5 .1 .5 .1 -.5 0 -.5} 0} width 5 offset 0"
ORIGIN
        1 cacctgacgt ctaagaaacc attattatca tgacattaac ctataaaaat aggcgtatca
       61 cgaggccctt tcgtcttcaa gaattctcat gtttgacagc ttatcatcga taagctttaa
      121 tgcggtagtt tatcacagtt aaattgctaa cgcagtcagg caccgtgtat gaaatctaac
      181 aatgcgctca tcgtcatcct cggcaccgtc accctggatg ctgtaggcat aggcttggtt
      241 atgccggtac tgccgggcct cttgcgggat atcgtccatt ccgacagcat cgccagtcac
      301 tatggcgtgc tgctagcgct atatgcgttg atgcaatttc tatgcgcacc cgttctcgga
      361 gcactgtccg accgctttgg ccgccgccca gtcctgctcg cttcgctact tggagccact
      421 atcgactacg cgatcatggc gaccacaccc gtcctgtgga tcctctacgc cggacgcatc
      481 gtggccggca tcaccggcgc cacaggtgcg gttgctggcg cctatatcgc cgacatcacc
      541 gatggggaag atcgggctcg ccacttcggg ctcatgagcg cttgtttcgg cgtgggtatg
      601 gtggcaggcc ccgtggccgg gggactgttg ggcgccatct ccttgcatgc accattcctt
      661 gcggcggcgg tgctcaacgg cctcaaccta ctactgggct gcttcctaat gcaggagtcg
      721 cataagggag agcgtcgacc gatgcccttg agagccttca acccagtcag ctccttccgg
      781 tgggcgcggg gcatgactat cgtcgccgca cttatgactg tcttctttat catgcaactc
      841 gtaggacagg tgccggcagc gctctgggtc attttcggcg aggaccgctt tcgctggagc
      901 gcgacgatga tcggcctgtc gcttgcggta ttcggaatct tgcacgccct cgctcaagcc
      961 ttcgtcactg gtcccgccac caaacgtttc ggcgagaagc aggccattat cgccggcatg
     1021 gcggccgacg cgctgggcta cgtcttgctg gcgttcgcga cgcgaggctg gatggccttc
     1081 cccattatga ttcttctcgc ttccggcggc atcgggatgc ccgcgttgca ggccatgctg
     1141 tccaggcagg tagatgacga ccatcaggga cagcttcaag gatcgctcgc ggctcttacc
     1201 agcctaactt cgatcattgg accgctgatc gtcacggcga tttatgccgc ctcggcgagc
     1261 acatggaacg ggttggcatg gattgtaggc gccgccctat accttgtctg cctccccgcg
     1321 ttgcgtcgcg gtgcatggag ccgggccacc tcgacctgaa tggaagccgg cggcacctcg
     1381 ctaacggatt caccactcca agaattggag ccaatcaatt cttgcggaga actgtgaatg
     1441 cgcaaaccaa cccttggcag aacatatcca tcgcgtccgc catctccagc agccgcacgc
     1501 ggcgcatctc gggcagcgtt gggtcctggc cacgggtgcg catgatcgtg ctcctgtcgt
     1561 tgaggacccg gctaggctgg cggggttgcc ttactggtta gcagaatgaa tcaccgatac
     1621 gcgagcgaac gtgaagcgac tgctgctgca aaacgtctgc gacctgagca acaacatgaa
     1681 tggtcttcgg tttccgtgtt tcgtaaagtc tggaaacgcg gaagtcagcg ccctgcacca
     1741 ttatgttccg gatctgcatc gcaggatgct gctggctacc ctgtggaaca cctacatctg
     1801 tattaacgaa gcgctggcat tgaccctgag tgatttttct ctggtcccgc cgcatccata
     1861 ccgccagttg tttaccctca caacgttcca gtaaccgggc atgttcatca tcagtaaccc
     1921 gtatcgtgag catcctctct cgtttcatcg gtatcattac ccccatgaac agaaatcccc
     1981 cttacacgga ggcatcagtg accaaacagg aaaaaaccgc ccttaacatg gcccgcttta
     2041 tcagaagcca gacattaacg cttctggaga aactcaacga gctggacgcg gatgaacagg
     2101 cagacatctg tgaatcgctt cacgaccacg ctgatgagct ttaccgcagc tgcctcgcgc
     2161 gtttcggtga tgacggtgaa aacctctgac acatgcagct cccggagacg gtcacagctt
     2221 gtctgtaagc ggatgccggg agcagacaag cccgtcaggg cgcgtcagcg ggtgttggca
     2281 ggtgtcgggg cgcagccatg acccagtcac cccatggtgc agtatgaagg cggcggagcc
     2341 gacaccacgg ccaccgatat tatttgcccg atgtacgcgc gcgtggatga agaccagccc
     2401 ttcccggctt tatcaaaaag agtattgact taaagtctaa cctataggat acttacagcg
     2461 atggagaggt gtagtggtaa ccagaagata atatggcttt cgctacctgg agagacgcgc
     2521 ccgctgatcc tttgcgaata cgcccacgcg atgggtaaca gtcttggcgg tttcgctaaa
     2581 tactggcagg cgtttcgtca gtatccccgt ttacagggcg gcttcgtctg ggactgggtg
     2641 gatcagtcgc tgattaaata tgatgaaaac ggcaacccgt ggtaccggct tacggcggtg
     2701 atttttgcga tacgccgaac gtcgatcgag ctcaacgcaa ttatcgccag ttctgtatga
     2761 acggtctggt ctttgccgac cgcacgccgc atccagcgct gacggaagca aaacaccagc
     2821 agcagttttt cagttccgtt tatccgggca aaccatcgaa gtgaccagcg aatacctgtt
     2881 ccgtcatagc gataacgagc tcctgcactg gatggtggcg ctggatggta agccgctggc
     2941 aagcggtgaa gtgcctctgg atgtcgctcc acaaggtaaa cagttgattg aactgtctga
     3001 actaccgcag ccggagagcg ccgggcaact ctggctcaca gtacgcgtag tgcaaccgaa
     3061 cgcgaccgca tggtcagaag ccgggcacat cagcgcctgg cagcagtagc gtctggcgga
     3121 aattgtgagc gctcacaatt aaacctcagt gtgacgctcc ccgccgcgtc ccacgccatc
     3181 ccgcatctga ccaccagcga aatggatttt tgcactcgag ctgggtaata agcgttggca
     3241 atttaaccgc cagtcaggct ttctttcaca gatgtggatt ggcgataaaa aacaactgct
     3301 gacgccgctg cgcgatcagt tcacccgtgc accgctggat aacgacattg gcgtaagtga
     3361 agcgacccgc attgacccta acgcctgggt cgaacactgg aaggcggcgg gccattacca
     3421 ggccgaagca gcgttgttgc agtgcacggc agatacactt gctgatgcgg tgctgattac
     3481 gaccgctcac gcgtggcagc atcaggggaa aaccttattt atcagccgga aaacctaccg
     3541 gattgatggt agtggtcaaa tggcgattac cgttgatgtt gaagtggcga gcgatacacc
     3601 gcatccggcg cggattggcc tgaactgcca gctggcgcag gtagcagagc gggtaaactg
     3661 gctcggatta gcggccgcaa gaaaactatc ccgaccgcct tactgccgcc tgttttgacc
     3721 gctgggatct gctgtaacag agcattagcg caaggtgatt tttgtcttct tgcgctaatt
     3781 ttttccattg tctagagtag cgatagcgga gtgtatactg gcttaactat gcggcatcag
     3841 agcagattgt actgagagtg caccatatgc ggtgtgaaat accgcacaga tgcgtaagga
     3901 gaaaataccg catcaggcgc tcttccgctt cctcgctcac tgactcgctg cgctcggtcg
     3961 ttcggctgcg gcgagcggta tcagctcact caaaggcggt aatacggtta tccacagaat
     4021 caggggataa cgcaggaaag aacatgtgag caaaaggcca gcaaaaggcc aggaaccgta
     4081 aaaaggccgc gttgctggcg tttttccata ggctccgccc ccctgacgag catcacaaaa
     4141 atcgacgctc aagtcagagg tggcgaaacc cgacaggact ataaagatac caggcgtttc
     4201 cccctggaag ctccctcgtg cgctctcctg ttccgaccct gccgcttacc ggatacctgt
     4261 ccgcctttct cccttcggga agcgtggcgc tttctcatag ctcacgctgt aggtatctca
     4321 gttcggtgta ggtcgttcgc tccaagctgg gctgtgtgca cgaacccccc gttcagcccg
     4381 accgctgcgc cttatccggt aactatcgtc ttgagtccaa cccggtaaga cacgacttat
     4441 cgccactggc agcagccact ggtaacagga ttagcagagc gaggtatgta ggcggtgcta
     4501 cagagttctt gaagtggtgg cctaactacg gctacactag aaggacagta tttggtatct
     4561 gcgctctgct gaagccagtt accttcggaa aaagagttgg tagctcttga tccggcaaac
     4621 aaaccaccgc tggtagcggt ggtttttttg tttgcaagca gcagattacg cgcagaaaaa
     4681 aaggatctca agaagatcct ttgatctttt ctacggggtc tgacgctcag tggaacgaaa
     4741 actcacgtta agggattttg gtcatgagat tatcaaaaag gatcttcacc tagatccttt
     4801 taaattaaaa atgaagtttt aaatcaatct aaagtatata tgagtaaact tggtctgaca
     4861 gttaccaatg cttaatcagt gaggcaccta tctcagcgat ctgtctattt cgttcatcca
     4921 tagttgcctg actccccgtc gtgtagataa ctacgatacg ggagggctta ccatctggcc
     4981 ccagtgctgc aatgataccg cgagacccac gctcaccggc tccagattta tcagcaataa
     5041 accagccagc cggaagggcc gagcgcagaa gtggtcctgc aactttatcc gcctccatcc
     5101 agtctattaa ttgttgccgg gaagctagag taagtagttc gccagttaat agtttgcgca
     5161 acgttgttgc cattgctgca ggcatcgtgg tgtcacgctc gtcgtttggt atggcttcat
     5221 tcagctccgg ttcccaacga tcaaggcgag ttacatgatc ccccatgttg tgcaaaaaag
     5281 cggttagctc cttcggtcct ccgatcgttg tcagaagtaa gttggccgca gtgttatcac
     5341 tcatggttat ggcagcactg cataattctc ttactgtcat gccatccgta agatgctttt
     5401 ctgtgactgg tgagtactca accaagtcat tctgagaata gtgtatgcgg cgaccgagtt
     5461 gctcttgccc ggcgtcaaca cgggataata ccgcgccaca tagcagaact ttaaaagtgc
     5521 tcatcattgg aaaacgttct tcggggcgaa aactctcaag gatcttaccg ctgttgagat
     5581 ccagttcgat gtaacccact cgtgcaccca actgatcttc agcatctttt actttcacca
     5641 gcgtttctgg gtgagcaaaa acaggaaggc aaaatgccgc aaaaaaggga ataagggcga
     5701 cacggaaatg ttgaatactc atactcttcc tttttcaata ttattgaagc atttatcagg
     5761 gttattgtct catgagcgga tacatatttg aatgtattta gaaaaataaa caaatagggg
     5821 ttccgcgcac atttccccga aaagtgc   
//
