# Supplementary material for: Reciprocating RNA Polymerase batters through roadblocks
Source: Nat Commun. 2024 Apr 12;15:3193. doi: 10.1038/s41467-024-47531-x (PMC11014978; doi:10.1038/s41467-024-47531-x)
Supplement: Supplementary file 7 — Supplementary Data 4 [file 41467_2024_47531_MOESM7_ESM.txt]

LOCUS       Supplementary_Da        5825 bp    DNA        circular     21-FEB-2024
DEFINITION  synthetic circular DNA
ACCESSION   .
VERSION     .
KEYWORDS    .
SOURCE      synthetic DNA construct
  ORGANISM  synthetic DNA construct
REFERENCE   1  (bases 1 to 5825)
  AUTHORS   .
  TITLE     Direct Submission
  JOURNAL   Exported Feb 21, 2024 from SnapGene Viewer 7.1.1
            https://www.snapgene.com
COMMENT     
COMMENT     ApEinfo:methylated:1
FEATURES             Location/Qualifiers
     promoter        93..121
                     /note="E. coli promoter for tetracycline efflux protein
                     gene"
                     /locus_tag="tet promoter"
                     /label="tet promoter"
                     /ApEinfo_label="tet promoter"
                     /ApEinfo_fwdcolor="#346ee0"
                     /ApEinfo_revcolor="#346ee0"
                     /ApEinfo_graphicformat="arrow_data {{0 0.5 0 1 2 0 0 -1 0
                     -0.5} {0 .5 .1 .5 .1 -.5 0 -.5} 0} width 5 offset 0"
     CDS             169..1359
                     /codon_start=1
                     /gene="tet"
                     /product="tetracycline efflux protein"
                     /note="confers resistance to tetracycline"
                     /translation=MKSNNALIVILGTVTLDAVGIGLVMPVLPGLLRDIVHSDSIASHY
                     GVLLALYALMQFLCAPVLGALSDRFGRRPVLLASLLGATIDYAIMATTPVLWILYAGR
                     IVAGITGATGAVAGAYIADITDGEDRARHFGLMSACFGVGMVAGPVAGGLLGAISLHA
                     PFLAAAVLNGLNLLLGCFLMQESHKGERRPMPLRAFNPVSSFRWARGMTIVAALMTVF
                     FIMQLVGQVPAALWVIFGEDRFRWSATMIGLSLAVFGILHALAQAFVTGPATKRFGEK
                     QAIIAGMAADALGYVLLAFATRGWMAFPIMILLASGGIGMPALQAMLSRQVDDDHQGQ
                     LQGSLAALTSLTSIIGPLIVTAIYAASASTWNGLAWIVGAALYLVCLPALRRGAWSRA
                     TST
                     /locus_tag="TcR"
                     /label="TcR"
                     /ApEinfo_label="TcR"
                     /ApEinfo_fwdcolor="#e9d024"
                     /ApEinfo_revcolor="#e9d024"
                     /ApEinfo_graphicformat="arrow_data {{0 0.5 0 1 2 0 0 -1 0
                     -0.5} {0 .5 .1 .5 .1 -.5 0 -.5} 0} width 5 offset 0"
     primer_bind     233..252
                     /PCR_conditions="primer sequence:GCTTGGTTATGCCGGTACTG"
                     /locus_tag="D-S/YY_400/103"
                     /label="D-S/YY_400/103"
                     /ApEinfo_label="D-S/YY_400/103"
                     /ApEinfo_fwdcolor="#14c0bd"
                     /ApEinfo_revcolor="#4ec02b"
                     /ApEinfo_graphicformat="arrow_data {{0 0.5 0 1 2 0 0 -1 0
                     -0.5} {0 .5 .1 .5 .1 -.5 0 -.5} 0} width 5 offset 0"
     primer_bind     2216..2235
                     /PCR_conditions="primer sequence:AGCTTGTCTGTAAGCGGATG"
                     /locus_tag="S/JBOIDOI/2086"
                     /label="S/JBOIDOI/2086"
                     /ApEinfo_label="S/JBOIDOI/2086"
                     /ApEinfo_fwdcolor="#14c0bd"
                     /ApEinfo_revcolor="#4ec02b"
                     /ApEinfo_graphicformat="arrow_data {{0 0.5 0 1 2 0 0 -1 0
                     -0.5} {0 .5 .1 .5 .1 -.5 0 -.5} 0} width 5 offset 0"
     promoter        2407..2460
                     /locus_tag="T7A1"
                     /label="T7A1"
                     /ApEinfo_label="T7A1"
                     /ApEinfo_fwdcolor="#346ee0"
                     /ApEinfo_revcolor="#346ee0"
                     /ApEinfo_graphicformat="arrow_data {{0 0.5 0 1 2 0 0 -1 0
                     -0.5} {0 .5 .1 .5 .1 -.5 0 -.5} 0} width 5 offset 0"
     protein_bind    3121..3141
                     /locus_tag="lac O1"
                     /label="lac O1"
                     /ApEinfo_label="lac O1"
                     /ApEinfo_fwdcolor="#00D95A"
                     /ApEinfo_revcolor="#00D95A"
                     /ApEinfo_graphicformat="arrow_data {{0 0.5 0 1 2 0 0 -1 0
                     -0.5} {0 .5 .1 .5 .1 -.5 0 -.5} 0} width 5 offset 0"
     regulatory      3733..3762
                     /regulatory_class="terminator"
                     /locus_tag="t500-terminator"
                     /label="t500-terminator"
                     /ApEinfo_label="t500-terminator"
                     /ApEinfo_fwdcolor="#008065"
                     /ApEinfo_revcolor="#008065"
                     /ApEinfo_graphicformat="arrow_data {{0 0.5 0 1 2 0 0 -1 0
                     -0.5} {0 .5 .1 .5 .1 -.5 0 -.5} 0} width 5 offset 0"
     rep_origin      complement(4081..4669)
                     /direction=LEFT
                     /note="high-copy-number ColE1/pMB1/pBR322/pUC origin of
                     replication"
                     /locus_tag="ori"
                     /label="ori"
                     /ApEinfo_label="ori"
                     /ApEinfo_fwdcolor="#999999"
                     /ApEinfo_revcolor="#999999"
                     /ApEinfo_graphicformat="arrow_data {{0 0.5 0 1 2 0 0 -1 0
                     -0.5} {0 .5 .1 .5 .1 -.5 0 -.5} 0} width 5 offset 0"
     primer_bind     complement(4295..4314)
                     /PCR_conditions="primer sequence:ACGACCTACACCGAACTGAG"
                     /locus_tag="A/pUC18-nuB104/2043"
                     /label="A/pUC18-nuB104/2043"
                     /ApEinfo_label="A/pUC18-nuB104/2043"
                     /ApEinfo_fwdcolor="#14c0bd"
                     /ApEinfo_revcolor="#4ec02b"
                     /ApEinfo_graphicformat="arrow_data {{0 0.5 0 1 2 0 0 -1 0
                     -0.5} {0 .5 .1 .5 .1 -.5 0 -.5} 0} width 5 offset 0"
     CDS             complement(4840..5700)
                     /codon_start=1
                     /gene="bla"
                     /product="beta-lactamase"
                     /note="confers resistance to ampicillin, carbenicillin,
                     and related antibiotics"
                     /translation=MSIQHFRVALIPFFAAFCLPVFAHPETLVKVKDAEDQLGARVGYI
                     ELDLNSGKILESFRPEERFPMMSTFKVLLCGAVLSRVDAGQEQLGRRIHYSQNDLVEY
                     SPVTEKHLTDGMTVRELCSAAITMSDNTAANLLLTTIGGPKELTAFLHNMGDHVTRLD
                     RWEPELNEAIPNDERDTTMPAAMATTLRKLLTGELLTLASRQQLIDWMEADKVAGPLL
                     RSALPAGWFIADKSGAGERGSRGIIAALGPDGKPSRIVVIYTTGSQATMDERNRQIAE
                     IGASLIKHW
                     /locus_tag="AmpR"
                     /label="AmpR"
                     /ApEinfo_label="AmpR"
                     /ApEinfo_fwdcolor="#e9d024"
                     /ApEinfo_revcolor="#e9d024"
                     /ApEinfo_graphicformat="arrow_data {{0 0.5 0 1 2 0 0 -1 0
                     -0.5} {0 .5 .1 .5 .1 -.5 0 -.5} 0} width 5 offset 0"
     primer_bind     complement(5203..5219)
                     /PCR_conditions="primer sequence:ATCGTTGGGAACCGGAG"
                     /locus_tag="D-A/JBOIDOI/5096"
                     /label="D-A/JBOIDOI/5096"
                     /ApEinfo_label="D-A/JBOIDOI/5096"
                     /ApEinfo_fwdcolor="#14c0bd"
                     /ApEinfo_revcolor="#4ec02b"
                     /ApEinfo_graphicformat="arrow_data {{0 0.5 0 1 2 0 0 -1 0
                     -0.5} {0 .5 .1 .5 .1 -.5 0 -.5} 0} width 5 offset 0"
     promoter        complement(5701..5805)
                     /gene="bla"
                     /locus_tag="AmpR promoter"
                     /label="AmpR promoter"
                     /ApEinfo_label="AmpR promoter"
                     /ApEinfo_fwdcolor="#346ee0"
                     /ApEinfo_revcolor="#346ee0"
                     /ApEinfo_graphicformat="arrow_data {{0 0.5 0 1 2 0 0 -1 0
                     -0.5} {0 .5 .1 .5 .1 -.5 0 -.5} 0} width 5 offset 0"
ORIGIN
        1 cacctgacgt ctaagaaacc attattatca tgacattaac ctataaaaat aggcgtatca
       61 cgaggccctt tcgtcttcaa gaattctcat gtttgacagc ttatcatcga taagctttaa
      121 tgcggtagtt tatcacagtt aaattgctaa cgcagtcagg caccgtgtat gaaatctaac
      181 aatgcgctca tcgtcatcct cggcaccgtc accctggatg ctgtaggcat aggcttggtt
      241 atgccggtac tgccgggcct cttgcgggat atcgtccatt ccgacagcat cgccagtcac
      301 tatggcgtgc tgctagcgct atatgcgttg atgcaatttc tatgcgcacc cgttctcgga
      361 gcactgtccg accgctttgg ccgccgccca gtcctgctcg cttcgctact tggagccact
      421 atcgactacg cgatcatggc gaccacaccc gtcctgtgga tcctctacgc cggacgcatc
      481 gtggccggca tcaccggcgc cacaggtgcg gttgctggcg cctatatcgc cgacatcacc
      541 gatggggaag atcgggctcg ccacttcggg ctcatgagcg cttgtttcgg cgtgggtatg
      601 gtggcaggcc ccgtggccgg gggactgttg ggcgccatct ccttgcatgc accattcctt
      661 gcggcggcgg tgctcaacgg cctcaaccta ctactgggct gcttcctaat gcaggagtcg
      721 cataagggag agcgtcgacc gatgcccttg agagccttca acccagtcag ctccttccgg
      781 tgggcgcggg gcatgactat cgtcgccgca cttatgactg tcttctttat catgcaactc
      841 gtaggacagg tgccggcagc gctctgggtc attttcggcg aggaccgctt tcgctggagc
      901 gcgacgatga tcggcctgtc gcttgcggta ttcggaatct tgcacgccct cgctcaagcc
      961 ttcgtcactg gtcccgccac caaacgtttc ggcgagaagc aggccattat cgccggcatg
     1021 gcggccgacg cgctgggcta cgtcttgctg gcgttcgcga cgcgaggctg gatggccttc
     1081 cccattatga ttcttctcgc ttccggcggc atcgggatgc ccgcgttgca ggccatgctg
     1141 tccaggcagg tagatgacga ccatcaggga cagcttcaag gatcgctcgc ggctcttacc
     1201 agcctaactt cgatcattgg accgctgatc gtcacggcga tttatgccgc ctcggcgagc
     1261 acatggaacg ggttggcatg gattgtaggc gccgccctat accttgtctg cctccccgcg
     1321 ttgcgtcgcg gtgcatggag ccgggccacc tcgacctgaa tggaagccgg cggcacctcg
     1381 ctaacggatt caccactcca agaattggag ccaatcaatt cttgcggaga actgtgaatg
     1441 cgcaaaccaa cccttggcag aacatatcca tcgcgtccgc catctccagc agccgcacgc
     1501 ggcgcatctc gggcagcgtt gggtcctggc cacgggtgcg catgatcgtg ctcctgtcgt
     1561 tgaggacccg gctaggctgg cggggttgcc ttactggtta gcagaatgaa tcaccgatac
     1621 gcgagcgaac gtgaagcgac tgctgctgca aaacgtctgc gacctgagca acaacatgaa
     1681 tggtcttcgg tttccgtgtt tcgtaaagtc tggaaacgcg gaagtcagcg ccctgcacca
     1741 ttatgttccg gatctgcatc gcaggatgct gctggctacc ctgtggaaca cctacatctg
     1801 tattaacgaa gcgctggcat tgaccctgag tgatttttct ctggtcccgc cgcatccata
     1861 ccgccagttg tttaccctca caacgttcca gtaaccgggc atgttcatca tcagtaaccc
     1921 gtatcgtgag catcctctct cgtttcatcg gtatcattac ccccatgaac agaaatcccc
     1981 cttacacgga ggcatcagtg accaaacagg aaaaaaccgc ccttaacatg gcccgcttta
     2041 tcagaagcca gacattaacg cttctggaga aactcaacga gctggacgcg gatgaacagg
     2101 cagacatctg tgaatcgctt cacgaccacg ctgatgagct ttaccgcagc tgcctcgcgc
     2161 gtttcggtga tgacggtgaa aacctctgac acatgcagct cccggagacg gtcacagctt
     2221 gtctgtaagc ggatgccggg agcagacaag cccgtcaggg cgcgtcagcg ggtgttggca
     2281 ggtgtcgggg cgcagccatg acccagtcac cccatggtgc agtatgaagg cggcggagcc
     2341 gacaccacgg ccaccgatat tatttgcccg atgtacgcgc gcgtggatga agaccagccc
     2401 ttcccggctt tatcaaaaag agtattgact taaagtctaa cctataggat acttacagcg
     2461 atggagaggt gtagtggtaa ccagaagata atatggcttt cgctacctgg agagacgcgc
     2521 ccgctgatcc tttgcgaata cgcccacgcg atgggtaaca gtcttggcgg tttcgctaaa
     2581 tactggcagg cgtttcgtca gtatccccgt ttacagggcg gcttcgtctg ggactgggtg
     2641 gatcagtcgc tgattaaata tgatgaaaac ggcaacccgt ggtaccggct tacggcggtg
     2701 atttttgcga tacgccgaac gtcgatcgag ctcaacggaa ttctcgccag ttctgtatga
     2761 acggtctggt ctttgccgac cgcacgtcgc atccagcgct gacggaagca aaacaccagc
     2821 agcagttttt cagttccgtt tatccgggca aaccatcgaa gtgaccagcg aatacctgtt
     2881 ccgtcatagc gataacgagc tcctgcactg gatggtggcg ctggatggta agccgctggc
     2941 aagcggtgaa gtgcctctgg atgtcgctcc acaaggtaaa cagttgattg aactgtctga
     3001 actaccgcag ccggagagcg ccgggcaact ctggctcaca gtacgcgtag tgcaaccgaa
     3061 cgcgaccgca tggtcagaac tagatgtaca gaagtcagat tagcagtagc gtctggcgga
     3121 aattgtgagc ggataacaat taaacctcag tgtgacgctc cccgccgcgt cccacgccat
     3181 cccgcatctg accaccagcg aaatggattt ttgcactcga gctgggtaat aagcgttggc
     3241 cccgacaact ccatctgctt cttccgtgcg agatgtggat tggcgataaa aaacaactgc
     3301 tgacgccgct gcgcgatcag ttcacccgtg caccgctgga taacgacatt ggcgtaagtg
     3361 aagcgacccg cattgaccct aacgcctggg tcgaacactg gaaggcggcg ggccattacc
     3421 aggccgaagc agcgcgccgc ttgcgatttc gaccaacagc tgctgatgcg gtgctgatta
     3481 cgaccgctca cgcgtggcag catcagggga aaaccttatt tatcagccgg aagcaccgtg
     3541 taacttccag gacatctatg atggcgatta ccgttgatgt tgaagtggcg agcgatacac
     3601 cgcatccggc gcggatttct gaaaagatgt cgtgctactc catactcggg gtcctgtatg
     3661 ggctcggatt agcggccgca agaaaactat cccgaccgcc ttactgccgc ctgttttgac
     3721 cgctgggatc tgcaaagccc gccgaaaggc gggcttttct gtccactgga tctacagaag
     3781 cgcgattgtc gggcacaggc ttaactatgc ggcatcagag cagacagagt acgacgattt
     3841 gcgatggaac ttggagatac cgcacagatg cgtaaggaga aaataccgca tcaggcgctc
     3901 ttccgcttcc tcgctcactg actcgctgcg ctcggtcgtt cggctgcggc gagcggtatc
     3961 agctcactca aaggcggtaa tacggttatc cacagaatca ggggataacg caggaaagaa
     4021 catgtgagca aaaggccagc aaaaggccag gaaccgtaaa aaggccgcgt tgctggcgtt
     4081 tttccatagg ctccgccccc ctgacgagca tcacaaaaat cgacgctcaa gtcagaggtg
     4141 gcgaaacccg acaggactat aaagatacca ggcgtttccc cctggaagct ccctcgtgcg
     4201 ctctcctgtt ccgaccctgc cgcttaccgg atacctgtcc gcctttctcc cttcgggaag
     4261 cgtggcgctt tctcatagct cacgctgtag gtatctcagt tcggtgtagg tcgttcgctc
     4321 caagctgggc tgtgtgcacg aaccccccgt tcagcccgac cgctgcgcct tatccggtaa
     4381 ctatcgtctt gagtccaacc cggtaagaca cgacttatcg ccactggcag cagccactgg
     4441 taacaggatt agcagagcga ggtatgtagg cggtgctaca gagttcttga agtggtggcc
     4501 taactacggc tacactagaa ggacagtatt tggtatctgc gctctgctga agccagttac
     4561 cttcggaaaa agagttggta gctcttgatc cggcaaacaa accaccgctg gtagcggtgg
     4621 tttttttgtt tgcaagcagc agattacgcg cagaaaaaaa ggatctcaag aagatccttt
     4681 gatcttttct acggggtctg acgctcagtg gaacgaaaac tcacgttaag ggattttggt
     4741 catgagatta tcaaaaagga tcttcaccta gatcctttta aattaaaaat gaagttttaa
     4801 atcaatctaa agtatatatg agtaaacttg gtctgacagt taccaatgct taatcagtga
     4861 ggcacctatc tcagcgatct gtctatttcg ttcatccata gttgcctgac tccccgtcgt
     4921 gtagataact acgatacggg agggcttacc atctggcccc agtgctgcaa tgataccgcg
     4981 agacccacgc tcaccggctc cagatttatc agcaataaac cagccagccg gaagggccga
     5041 gcgcagaagt ggtcctgcaa ctttatccgc ctccatccag tctattaatt gttgccggga
     5101 agctagagta agtagttcgc cagttaatag tttgcgcaac gttgttgcca ttgctgcagg
     5161 catcgtggtg tcacgctcgt cgtttggtat ggcttcattc agctccggtt cccaacgatc
     5221 aaggcgagtt acatgatccc ccatgttgtg caaaaaagcg gttagctcct tcggtcctcc
     5281 gatcgttgtc agaagtaagt tggccgcagt gttatcactc atggttatgg cagcactgca
     5341 taattctctt actgtcatgc catccgtaag atgcttttct gtgactggtg agtactcaac
     5401 caagtcattc tgagaatagt gtatgcggcg accgagttgc tcttgcccgg cgtcaacacg
     5461 ggataatacc gcgccacata gcagaacttt aaaagtgctc atcattggaa aacgttcttc
     5521 ggggcgaaaa ctctcaagga tcttaccgct gttgagatcc agttcgatgt aacccactcg
     5581 tgcacccaac tgatcttcag catcttttac tttcaccagc gtttctgggt gagcaaaaac
     5641 aggaaggcaa aatgccgcaa aaaagggaat aagggcgaca cggaaatgtt gaatactcat
     5701 actcttcctt tttcaatatt attgaagcat ttatcagggt tattgtctca tgagcggata
     5761 catatttgaa tgtatttaga aaaataaaca aataggggtt ccgcgcacat ttccccgaaa
     5821 agtgc     
//
